Addgene plasmid #120424: pCRIS
Purpose: This plasmid encodes the complete CRISPR/dCas9 machinery for repressing transposition of the following bacterial Insertion Sequences: IS1, IS3, IS5, and IS150.
Depositing lab: Tamás Fehér. Depositing organization: HUN-REN Biological Research Centre Szeged (HUN-REN Szegedi Biológiai Kutatóközpont). Publication: CRISPR-interference-based modulation of mobile genetic elements in bacteria. Nyerges A, Balint B, Cseklye J, Nagy I, Pal C, Feher T. Synth Biol (Oxf). 2019;4(1):ysz008. doi: 10.1093/synbio/ysz008. Epub 2019 Mar 15. PubMed 31008359.
Backbone
  Vector backbone: pCRISPathBrick
  Backbone size w/o insert (bp): 9326
  Total vector size (bp): 9590
  Vector type: Bacterial Expression, CRISPR, Synthetic Biology
Growth in bacteria
  Bacterial resistance: Chloramphenicol, 25 μg/mL
  Growth temperature: 37°C
  Growth strain: DH5alpha
  Copy number: High Copy
Gene/Insert
  Gene/Insert name: CRISPR spacers targeting IS1, IS5, IS3, IS150
  gRNA/shRNA sequence: ATGCTGCCAACTTACTGATTTAGTGTATGAgttttagagctatgctgttttgaatggtcccaaaacGGCTCCAGATGACA AACATGATCTCATATCgttttagagctatgctgttttgaatggtcccaaaacACGCGGCTAAGTGAGTAAACTCTCAGTC AGgttttagagctatgctgttttgaatggtcccaaaacGGGGCTATTCCATTTCATCGTCCAACAAAAgttttagagcta tgctgttttgaatggtcccaaaac
  Species: Escherichia coli
  Promoter: constitutive
  Cloning method: Restriction Enzyme; 5′ cloning site Unknown (unknown if destroyed); 3′ cloning site Unknown (unknown if destroyed)
  Sequencing primers: 5′ n/a
Terms and licenses: Academic/Nonprofit Terms; Industry Terms: Not Available to Industry
Depositor comments: Please visit https://www.biorxiv.org/content/early/2018/09/27/428029 for BioRxiv preprint.
How to cite: pCRIS was a gift from Tamás Fehér (Addgene plasmid # 120424 ; http://n2t.net/addgene:120424 ; RRID:Addgene_120424)
