[The description below was written by a language model from this plasmid's Addgene catalogue record and pLannotate feature annotations shown in this document.]
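Description:
pCRIS is a 9,590 bp bacterial CRISPR interference plasmid built on the pCRISPathBrick backbone and designed to suppress transposition of four Escherichia coli insertion sequences: IS1, IS3, IS5 and IS150. It replicates from a p15A origin, which is compatible with ColE1-type plasmids. The feature annotation describes this origin as medium copy, although the catalogue entry lists the plasmid as high copy. Selection is by chloramphenicol, through a cat gene driven by its own promoter. Several tetracycline-resistance fragments, a tet promoter and a short IS1 fragment near the origin appear to be nonfunctional remnants of the parental vector. The tetracycline gene is split by the inserted CRISPR module.

The payload is a complete Streptococcus pyogenes Type II system in its native arrangement. It comprises a tracrRNA gene, the coding sequence for dCas9 (D10A and H840A mutations, so it binds DNA under RNA guidance but does not cut it), and a crRNA leader followed by a repeat-spacer array. The record describes expression as constitutive. The array contains 30 nt spacers flanked by 36 nt direct repeats. The first spacer is recognised in the annotation as an IS1 fragment, and the catalogue lists the following spacers as targeting IS5, IS3 and IS150. Both feature tables show more repeats than four spacers require, implying additional spacer positions that the record does not describe. The precursor crRNA is processed with the tracrRNA into individual guides that direct dCas9 to the insertion elements, so their transposition is repressed. This provides a portable, single-plasmid way to reduce IS-mediated mutagenesis and improve genetic stability in bacterial hosts used in synthetic biology. The Addgene-sequenced and depositor sequences agree in length and feature content and differ only in their numbering start point and some minor annotation calls.
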