Features (pLannotate 1.2.2; 22 found; start..end, strand, type, name):
    220..322     -  promoter       cat promoter: promoter of the E. coli cat gene encoding chloramphenicol acetyltransferase
    443..586     +  mobile_element IS1 (fragment): prokaryotic transposable element IS1
    705..760     -  rep_origin     RSF ori (fragment): Plasmids containing the RSF 1030 origin of replication can be propagated in E. coli cells that contain additional plasmids with compatible origins.
    848..1393    -  rep_origin     p15A ori: Plasmids containing the medium-copy-number p15A origin of replication can be propagated in E. coli cells that contain a second plasmid with the ColE1 origin.
   1505..1533    +  promoter       tet promoter: E. coli promoter for tetracycline efflux protein gene
   1581..1682    +  CDS            TcR (fragment): tetracycline efflux protein; tet; confers resistance to tetracycline
   1851..1929    -  misc_RNA       tracrRNA: trans-activating CRISPR RNA for the Streptococcus pyogenes CRISPR/Cas9 system
   2225..6331    +  CDS            dCas9: catalytically dead mutant of the Cas9 endonuclease from the Streptococcus pyogenes Type II CRISPR/Cas system RNA-guided DNA-binding protein that lacks endonuclease activity due to the D10A mutation in the RuvC catalytic domain and the H840A mutation in the HNH catalytic domain
   6352..6483    +  misc_feature   crRNA leader: crRNA leader sequence for the Streptococcus pyogenes CRISPR/Cas system
   6484..6519    +  repeat_region  DR: direct repeat for the Streptococcus pyogenes CRISPR/Cas system
   6520..6549    +  mobile_element IS1 (fragment): prokaryotic transposable element IS1
   6550..6585    +  repeat_region  DR: direct repeat for the Streptococcus pyogenes CRISPR/Cas system
   6616..6651    +  repeat_region  DR: direct repeat for the Streptococcus pyogenes CRISPR/Cas system
   6682..6717    +  repeat_region  DR: direct repeat for the Streptococcus pyogenes CRISPR/Cas system
   6748..6783    +  repeat_region  DR: direct repeat for the Streptococcus pyogenes CRISPR/Cas system
   6814..6849    +  repeat_region  DR: direct repeat for the Streptococcus pyogenes CRISPR/Cas system
   6880..6906    +  repeat_region  DR (fragment): direct repeat for the Streptococcus pyogenes CRISPR/Cas system
   7028..8116    +  CDS            TcR (fragment): tetracycline efflux protein; tet; confers resistance to tetracycline
   8620..8713    +  CDS            TcR (fragment): tetracycline efflux protein; tet; confers resistance to tetracycline
   8710..8767    -  CDS            TcR (fragment): tetracycline efflux protein; tet; confers resistance to tetracycline
   8757..8852    +  CDS            resD (fragment): REDF_ECOLI - Also known as D. Protein inferred from homology: Swiss-Prot protein existence level 3. Acts as a repressor of transcription and as a site-specific resolvase that cleaves at the RfsF site. From Escherichia coli (strain K12).
   9150..219     -  CDS            CmR (across the origin): chloramphenicol acetyltransferase; cat; confers resistance to chloramphenicol
>Addgene plasmid #120424 | pCRIS | depositor full sequence | sequence record 228640 | pCRIS sequence 9590 bps
GAATTCCGGATGAGCATTCATCAGGCGGGCAAGAATGTGAATAAAGGCCGGATAAAACTTGTGCTTATTT
TTCTTTACGGTCTTTAAAAAGGCCGTAATATCCAGCTGAACGGTCTGGTTATAGGTACATTGAGCAACTG
ACTGAAATGCCTCAAAATGTTCTTTACGATGCCATTGGGATATATCAACGGTGGTATATCCAGTGATTTT
TTTCTCCATTTTAGCTTCCTTAGCTCCTGAAAATCTCGATAACTCAAAAAATACGCCCGGTAGTGATCTT
ATTTCATTATGGTGAAAGTTGGAACCTCTTACGTGCCGATCAACGTCTCATTTTCGCCAAAAGTTGGCCC
AGGGCTTCCCGGTATCAACAGGGACACCAGGATTTATTTATTCTGCGAAGTGATCTTCCGTCACAGGTAT
TTATTCGGCGCAAAGTGCGTCGGGTGATGCTGCCAACTTACTGATTTAGTGTATGATGGTGTTTTTGAGG
TGCTCCAGTGGCTTCTGTTTCTATCAGCTGTCCCTCCTGTTCAGCTACTGACGGGGTGGTGCGTAACGGC
AAAAGCACCGCCGGACATCAGCGCTAGCGGAGTGTATACTGGCTTACTATGTTGGCACTGATGAGGGTGT
CAGTGAAGTGCTTCATGTGGCAGGAGAAAAAAGGCTGCACCGGTGCGTCAGCAGAATATGTGATACAGGA
TATATTCCGCTTCCTCGCTCACTGACTCGCTACGCTCGGTCGTTCGACTGCGGCGAGCGGAAATGGCTTA
CGAACGGGGCGGAGATTTCCTGGAAGATGCCAGGAAGATACTTAACAGGGAAGTGAGAGGGCCGCGGCAA
AGCCGTTTTTCCATAGGCTCCGCCCCCCTGACAAGCATCACGAAATCTGACGCTCAAATCAGTGGTGGCG
AAACCCGACAGGACTATAAAGATACCAGGCGTTTCCCCCTGGCGGCTCCCTCGTGCGCTCTCCTGTTCCT
GCCTTTCGGTTTACCGGTGTCATTCCGCTGTTATGGCCGCGTTTGTCTCATTCCACGCCTGACACTCAGT
TCCGGGTAGGCAGTTCGCTCCAAGCTGGACTGTATGCACGAACCCCCCGTTCAGTCCGACCGCTGCGCCT
TATCCGGTAACTATCGTCTTGAGTCCAACCCGGAAAGACATGCAAAAGCACCACTGGCAGCAGCCACTGG
TAATTGATTTAGAGGAGTTAGTCTTGAAGTCATGCGCCGGTTAAGGCTAAACTGAAAGGACAAGTTTTGG
TGACTGCGCTCCTCCAAGCCAGTTACCTCGGTTCAAAGAGTTGGTAGCTCAGAGAACCTTCGAAAAACCG
CCCTGCAAGGCGGTTTTTTCGTTTTCAGAGCAAGAGATTACGCGCAGACCAAAACGATCTCAAGAAGATC
ATCTTATTAATCAGATAAAATATTTCTAGATTTCAGTGCAATTTATCTCTTCAAATGTAGCACCTGAAGT
CAGCCCCATACGATATAAGTTGTAATTCTCATGTTTGACAGCTTATCATCGATAAGCTTTAATGCGGTAG
TTTATCACAGTTAAATTGCTAACGCAGTCAGGCACCGTGTATGAAATCTAACAATGCGCTCATCGTCATC
CTCGGCACCGTCACCCTGGATGCTGTAGGCATAGGCTTGGTTATGCCGGTACTGCCGGGCCTCTTGCGGG
ATTACGAAATCATCCTGTGGAGCTTAGTAGGTTTAGCAAGATGGCAGCGCCTAAATGTAGAATGATAAAA
GGATTAAGAGATTAATTTCCCTAAAAATGATAAAACAAGCGTTTTGAAAGCGCTTGTTTTTTTGGTTTGC
AGTCAGAGTAGAATAGAAGTATCAAAAAAAGCACCGACTCGGTGCCACTTTTTCAAGTTGATAACGGACT
AGCCTTATTTTAACTTGCTATGCTGTTTTGAATGGTTCCAACAAGATTATTTTATAACTTTTATAACAAA
TAATCAAGGAGAAATTCAAAGAAATTTATCAGCCATAAAACAATACTTAATACTATAGAATGATAACAAA
ATAAACTACTTTTTAAAAGAATTTTGTGTTATAATCTATTTATTATTAAGTATTGGGTAATATTTTTTGA
AGAGATATTTTGAAAAAGAAAAATTAAAGCATATTAAACTAATTTCGGAGGTCATTAAAACTATTATTGA
AATCATCAAACTCATTATGGATTTAATTTAAACTTTTTATTTTAGGAGGCAAAAATGGATAAGAAATACT
CAATAGGCTTAGCTATCGGCACAAATAGCGTCGGATGGGCGGTGATCACTGATGAATATAAGGTTCCGTC
TAAAAAGTTCAAGGTTCTGGGAAATACAGACCGCCACAGTATCAAAAAAAATCTTATAGGGGCTCTTTTA
TTTGACAGTGGAGAGACAGCGGAAGCGACTCGTCTCAAACGGACAGCTCGTAGAAGGTATACACGTCGGA
AGAATCGTATTTGTTATCTACAGGAGATTTTTTCAAATGAGATGGCGAAAGTAGATGATAGTTTCTTTCA
TCGACTTGAAGAGTCTTTTTTGGTGGAAGAAGACAAGAAGCATGAACGTCATCCTATTTTTGGAAATATA
GTAGATGAAGTTGCTTATCATGAGAAATATCCAACTATCTATCATCTGCGAAAAAAATTGGTAGATTCTA
CTGATAAAGCGGATTTGCGCTTAATCTATTTGGCCTTAGCGCATATGATTAAGTTTCGTGGTCATTTTTT
GATTGAGGGAGATTTAAATCCTGATAATAGTGATGTGGACAAACTATTTATCCAGTTGGTACAAACCTAC
AATCAATTATTTGAAGAAAACCCTATTAACGCAAGTGGAGTAGATGCTAAAGCGATTCTTTCTGCACGAT
TGAGTAAATCAAGACGATTAGAAAATCTCATTGCTCAGCTCCCCGGTGAGAAGAAAAATGGCTTATTTGG
GAATCTCATTGCTTTGTCATTGGGTTTGACCCCTAATTTTAAATCAAATTTTGATTTGGCAGAAGATGCT
AAATTACAGCTTTCAAAAGATACTTACGATGATGATTTAGATAATTTATTGGCGCAAATTGGAGATCAAT
ATGCTGATTTGTTTTTGGCAGCTAAGAATTTATCAGATGCTATTTTACTTTCAGATATCCTAAGAGTAAA
TACTGAAATAACTAAGGCTCCCCTATCAGCTTCAATGATTAAACGCTACGATGAACATCATCAAGACTTG
ACTCTTTTAAAAGCTTTAGTTCGACAACAACTTCCAGAAAAGTATAAAGAAATCTTTTTTGATCAATCAA
AAAACGGATATGCAGGTTATATTGATGGGGGAGCTAGCCAAGAAGAATTTTATAAATTTATCAAACCAAT
TTTAGAAAAAATGGATGGTACTGAGGAATTATTGGTGAAACTAAATCGTGAAGATTTGCTGCGCAAGCAA
CGGACCTTTGACAACGGCTCTATTCCCCATCAAATTCACTTGGGTGAGCTGCATGCTATTTTGAGAAGAC
AAGAAGACTTTTATCCATTTTTAAAAGACAATCGTGAGAAGATTGAAAAAATCTTGACTTTTCGAATTCC
TTATTATGTTGGTCCATTGGCGCGTGGCAATAGTCGTTTTGCATGGATGACTCGGAAGTCTGAAGAAACA
ATTACCCCATGGAATTTTGAAGAAGTTGTCGATAAAGGTGCTTCAGCTCAATCATTTATTGAACGCATGA
CAAACTTTGATAAAAATCTTCCAAATGAAAAAGTACTACCAAAACATAGTTTGCTTTATGAGTATTTTAC
GGTTTATAACGAATTGACAAAGGTCAAATATGTTACTGAAGGAATGCGAAAACCAGCATTTCTTTCAGGT
GAACAGAAGAAAGCCATTGTTGATTTACTCTTCAAAACAAATCGAAAAGTAACCGTTAAGCAATTAAAAG
AAGATTATTTCAAAAAAATAGAATGTTTTGATAGTGTTGAAATTTCAGGAGTTGAAGATAGATTTAATGC
TTCATTAGGTACCTACCATGATTTGCTAAAAATTATTAAAGATAAAGATTTTTTGGATAATGAAGAAAAT
GAAGATATCTTAGAGGATATTGTTTTAACATTGACCTTATTTGAAGATAGGGAGATGATTGAGGAAAGAC
TTAAAACATATGCTCACCTCTTTGATGATAAGGTGATGAAACAGCTTAAACGTCGCCGTTATACTGGTTG
GGGACGTTTGTCTCGAAAATTGATTAATGGTATTAGGGATAAGCAATCTGGCAAAACAATATTAGATTTT
TTGAAATCAGATGGTTTTGCCAATCGCAATTTTATGCAGCTGATCCATGATGATAGTTTGACATTTAAAG
AAGACATTCAAAAAGCACAAGTGTCTGGACAAGGCGATAGTTTACATGAACATATTGCAAATTTAGCTGG
TAGCCCTGCTATTAAAAAAGGTATTTTACAGACTGTAAAAGTTGTTGATGAATTGGTCAAAGTAATGGGG
CGGCATAAGCCAGAAAATATCGTTATTGAAATGGCACGTGAAAATCAGACAACTCAAAAGGGCCAGAAAA
ATTCGCGAGAGCGTATGAAACGAATCGAAGAAGGTATCAAAGAATTAGGAAGTCAGATTCTTAAAGAGCA
TCCTGTTGAAAATACTCAATTGCAAAATGAAAAGCTCTATCTCTATTATCTCCAAAATGGAAGAGACATG
TATGTGGACCAAGAATTAGATATTAATCGTTTAAGTGATTATGATGTCGATGCCATTGTTCCACAAAGTT
TCCTTAAAGACGATTCAATAGACAATAAGGTCTTAACGCGTTCTGATAAAAATCGTGGTAAATCGGATAA
CGTTCCAAGTGAAGAAGTAGTCAAAAAGATGAAAAACTATTGGAGACAACTTCTAAACGCCAAGTTAATC
ACTCAACGTAAGTTTGATAATTTAACGAAAGCTGAACGTGGAGGTTTGAGTGAACTTGATAAAGCTGGTT
TTATCAAACGCCAATTGGTTGAAACTCGCCAAATCACTAAGCATGTGGCACAAATTTTGGATAGTCGCAT
GAATACTAAATACGATGAAAATGATAAACTTATTCGAGAGGTTAAAGTGATTACCTTAAAATCTAAATTA
GTTTCTGACTTCCGAAAAGATTTCCAATTCTATAAAGTACGTGAGATTAACAATTACCATCATGCCCATG
ATGCGTATCTAAATGCCGTCGTTGGAACTGCTTTGATTAAGAAATATCCAAAACTTGAATCGGAGTTTGT
CTATGGTGATTATAAAGTTTATGATGTTCGTAAAATGATTGCTAAGTCTGAGCAAGAAATAGGCAAAGCA
ACCGCAAAATATTTCTTTTACTCTAATATCATGAACTTCTTCAAAACAGAAATTACACTTGCAAATGGAG
AGATTCGCAAACGCCCTCTAATCGAAACTAATGGGGAAACTGGAGAAATTGTCTGGGATAAAGGGCGAGA
TTTTGCCACAGTGCGCAAAGTATTGTCCATGCCCCAAGTCAATATTGTCAAGAAAACAGAAGTACAGACA
GGCGGATTCTCCAAGGAGTCAATTTTACCAAAAAGAAATTCGGACAAGCTTATTGCTCGTAAAAAAGACT
GGGATCCAAAAAAATATGGTGGTTTTGATAGTCCAACGGTAGCTTATTCAGTCCTAGTGGTTGCTAAGGT
GGAAAAAGGGAAATCGAAGAAGTTAAAATCCGTTAAAGAGTTACTAGGGATCACAATTATGGAAAGAAGT
TCCTTTGAAAAAAATCCGATTGACTTTTTAGAAGCTAAAGGATATAAGGAAGTTAAAAAAGACTTAATCA
TTAAACTACCTAAATATAGTCTTTTTGAGTTAGAAAACGGTCGTAAACGGATGCTGGCTAGTGCCGGAGA
ATTACAAAAAGGAAATGAGCTGGCTCTGCCAAGCAAATATGTGAATTTTTTATATTTAGCTAGTCATTAT
GAAAAGTTGAAGGGTAGTCCAGAAGATAACGAACAAAAACAATTGTTTGTGGAGCAGCATAAGCATTATT
TAGATGAGATTATTGAGCAAATCAGTGAATTTTCTAAGCGTGTTATTTTAGCAGATGCCAATTTAGATAA
AGTTCTTAGTGCATATAACAAACATAGAGACAAACCAATACGTGAACAAGCAGAAAATATTATTCATTTA
TTTACGTTGACGAATCTTGGAGCTCCCGCTGCTTTTAAATATTTTGATACAACAATTGATCGTAAACGAT
ATACGTCTACAAAAGAAGTTTTAGATGCCACTCTTATCCATCAATCCATCACTGGTCTTTATGAAACACG
CATTGATTTGAGTCAGCTAGGAGGTGACTGAAGTATATTTTAGATGAAGATTATTTCTTAATAACTAAAA
ATATGGTATAATACTCTTAATAAATGCAGTAATACAGGGGCTTTTCAAGACTGAAGTCTAGCTGAGACAA
ATAGTGCGATTACGAAATTTTTTAGACAAAAATAGTCTACGAGGTTTTAGAGCTATGCTGTTTTGAATGG
TCCCAAAACATGCTGCCAACTTACTGATTTAGTGTATGAGTTTTAGAGCTATGCTGTTTTGAATGGTCCC
AAAACGGCTCCAGATGACAAACATGATCTCATATCGTTTTAGAGCTATGCTGTTTTGAATGGTCCCAAAA
CACGCGGCTAAGTGAGTAAACTCTCAGTCAGGTTTTAGAGCTATGCTGTTTTGAATGGTCCCAAAACGGG
GCTATTCCATTTCATCGTCCAACAAAAGTTTTAGAGCTATGCTGTTTTGAATGGTCCCAAAACTGAGACC
TGTCTCGGAAGCTCATAGGACTCGTTTTAGAGCTATGCTGTTTTGAATGGTCCCAAAACTTCAGCACACT
GAGACTTGTTGAGTTCCATGTTTTAGAGCTATGCTGTTTTGAATGGACTCCATTCAACATTGCCGATGAT
AACTTGAGAAAGAGGGTTAATACCAGCAGTCGGATACCTTCCTATTCTTTCTGTTAAAGCGTTTTCATGT
TATAATAGGCAAAAGAAGAGTAGTGTGATCGTCCATTCCGACAGCATCGCCAGTCACTATGGCGTGCTGC
TAGCGCTATATGCGTTGATGCAATTTCTATGCGCACCCGTTCTCGGAGCACTGTCCGACCGCTTTGGCCG
CCGCCCAGTCCTGCTCGCTTCGCTACTTGGAGCCACTATCGACTACGCGATCATGGCGACCACACCCGTC
CTGTGGATCCTCTACGCCGGACGCATCGTGGCCGGCATCACCGGCGCCACAGGTGCGGTTGCTGGCGCCT
ATATCGCCGACATCACCGATGGGGAAGATCGGGCTCGCCACTTCGGGCTCATGAGCGCTTGTTTCGGCGT
GGGTATGGTGGCAGGCCCCGTGGCCGGGGGACTGTTGGGCGCCATCTCCTTGCATGCACCATTCCTTGCG
GCGGCGGTGCTCAACGGCCTCAACCTACTACTGGGCTGCTTCCTAATGCAGGAGTCGCATAAGGGAGAGC
GTCGACCGATGCCCTTGAGAGCCTTCAACCCAGTCAGCTCCTTCCGGTGGGCGCGGGGCATGACTATCGT
CGCCGCACTTATGACTGTCTTCTTTATCATGCAACTCGTAGGACAGGTGCCGGCAGCGCTCTGGGTCATT
TTCGGCGAGGACCGCTTTCGCTGGAGCGCGACGATGATCGGCCTGTCGCTTGCGGTATTCGGAATCTTGC
ACGCCCTCGCTCAAGCCTTCGTCACTGGTCCCGCCACCAAACGTTTCGGCGAGAAGCAGGCCATTATCGC
CGGCATGGCGGCCGACGCGCTGGGCTACGTCTTGCTGGCGTTCGCGACGCGAGGCTGGATGGCCTTCCCC
ATTATGATTCTTCTCGCTTCCGGCGGCATCGGGATGCCCGCGTTGCAGGCCATGCTGTCCAGGCAGGTAG
ATGACGACCATCAGGGACAGCTTCAAGGATCGCTCGCGGCTCTTACCAGCCTAACTTCGATCATTGGACC
GCTGATCGTCACGGCGATTTATGCCGCCTCGGCGAGCACATGGAACGGGTTGGCATGGATTGTAGGCGCC
GCCCTATACCTTGTCTGCCTCCCCGCGTTGCGTCGCGGTGCATGGAGCCGGGCCACCTCGACCTGAATGG
AAGCCGGCGGCACCTCGCTAACGGATTCACCACTCCAAGAATTGGAGCCAATCAATTCTTGCGGAGAACT
GTGAATGCGCAAACCAACCCTTGGCAGAACATATCCATCGCGTCCGCCATCTCCAGCAGCCGCACGCGGC
GCATCTCGGGCAGCGTTGGGTCCTGGCCACGGGTGCGCATGATCGTGCTCCTGTCGTTGAGGACCCGGCT
AGGCTGGCGGGGTTGCCTTACTGGTTAGCAGAATGAATCACCGATACGCGAGCGAACGTGAAGCGACTGC
TGCTGCAAAACGTCTGCGACCTGAGCAACAACATGAATGGTCTTCGGTTTCCGTGTTTCGTAAAGTCTGG
AAACGCGGAAGTCCCCTACGTGCTGCTGAAGTTGCCCGCAACAGAGAGTGGAACCAACCGGTGATACCAC
GATACTATGACTGAGAGTCAACGCCATGAGCGGCCTCATTTCTTATTCTGAGTTACAACAGTCCGCACCG
CTGTCCGGTAGCTCCTTCCGGTGGGCGCGGGGCATGACTATCGTCGCCGCACTTATGACTGTCTTCTTTA
TCATGCAACTCGTAGGACAGGTGCCGGCAGCGCCCAACAGTCCCCCGGCCACGGGGCCTGCCACCATACC
CACGCCGAAACAAGCGCCCTGCACCATTATGTTCCGGATCTGCATCGCAGGATGCTGCTGGCTACCCTGT
GGAACACCTACATCTGTATTAACGAAGCGCTAACCGTTTTTATCAGGCTCTGGGAGGCAGAATAAATGAT
CATATCGTCAATTATTACCTCCACGGGGAGAGCCTGAGCAAACTGGCCTCAGGCATTTGAGAAGCACACG
GTCACACTGCTTCCGGTAGTCAATAAACCGGTAAACCAGCAATAGACATAAGCGGCTATTTAACGACCCT
GCCCTGAACCGACGACCGGGTCGAATTTGCTTTCGAATTTCTGCCATTCATCCGCTTATTATCACTTATT
CAGGCGTAGCACCAGGCGTTTAAGGGCACCAATAACTGCCTTAAAAAAATTACGCCCCGCCCTGCCACTC
ATCGCAGTACTGTTGTAATTCATTAAGCATTCTGCCGACATGGAAGCCATCACAGACGGCATGATGAACC
TGAATCGCCAGCGGCATCAGCACCTTGTCGCCTTGCGTATAATATTTGCCCATGGTGAAAACGGGGGCGA
AGAAGTTGTCCATATTGGCCACGTTTAAATCAAAACTGGTGAAACTCACCCAGGGATTGGCTGAGACGAA
AAACATATTCTCAATAAACCCTTTAGGGAAATAGGCCAGGTTTTCACCGTAACACGCCACATCTTGCGAA
TATATGTGTAGAAACTGCCGGAAATCGTCGTGGTATTCACTCCAGAGCGATGAAAACGTTTCAGTTTGCT
CATGGAAAACGGTGTAACAAGGGTGAACACTATCCCATATCACCAGCTCACCGTCTTTCATTGCCATACG
