Features (pLannotate 1.2.2; 23 found; start..end, strand, type, name):
      1..29      +  promoter       tet promoter: E. coli promoter for tetracycline efflux protein gene
     77..178     +  CDS            TcR (fragment): tetracycline efflux protein; tet; confers resistance to tetracycline
    347..425     -  misc_RNA       tracrRNA: trans-activating CRISPR RNA for the Streptococcus pyogenes CRISPR/Cas9 system
    721..4827    +  CDS            dCas9: catalytically dead mutant of the Cas9 endonuclease from the Streptococcus pyogenes Type II CRISPR/Cas system RNA-guided DNA-binding protein that lacks endonuclease activity due to the D10A mutation in the RuvC catalytic domain and the H840A mutation in the HNH catalytic domain
   4848..4979    +  misc_feature   crRNA leader: crRNA leader sequence for the Streptococcus pyogenes CRISPR/Cas system
   4980..5015    +  repeat_region  DR: direct repeat for the Streptococcus pyogenes CRISPR/Cas system
   5016..5045    +  mobile_element IS1 (fragment): prokaryotic transposable element IS1
   5046..5081    +  repeat_region  DR: direct repeat for the Streptococcus pyogenes CRISPR/Cas system
   5112..5147    +  repeat_region  DR: direct repeat for the Streptococcus pyogenes CRISPR/Cas system
   5178..5213    +  repeat_region  DR: direct repeat for the Streptococcus pyogenes CRISPR/Cas system
   5244..5279    +  repeat_region  DR: direct repeat for the Streptococcus pyogenes CRISPR/Cas system
   5310..5345    +  repeat_region  DR: direct repeat for the Streptococcus pyogenes CRISPR/Cas system
   5376..5402    +  repeat_region  DR (fragment): direct repeat for the Streptococcus pyogenes CRISPR/Cas system
   5524..6612    +  CDS            TcR (fragment): tetracycline efflux protein; tet; confers resistance to tetracycline
   6854..6979    -  CDS            YPB1_ECOLX (fragment): Protein predicted: Swiss-Prot protein existence level 4. From Escherichia coli.
   7115..7208    +  CDS            TcR (fragment): tetracycline efflux protein; tet; confers resistance to tetracycline
   7205..7262    -  CDS            TcR (fragment): tetracycline efflux protein; tet; confers resistance to tetracycline
   7249..7347    +  CDS            YPB2_ECOLX (fragment): Protein predicted: Swiss-Prot protein existence level 4. From Escherichia coli.
   7646..8305    -  CDS            CmR: chloramphenicol acetyltransferase; cat; confers resistance to chloramphenicol
   8306..8408    -  promoter       cat promoter: promoter of the E. coli cat gene encoding chloramphenicol acetyltransferase
   8529..8672    +  mobile_element IS1 (fragment): prokaryotic transposable element IS1
   8791..8846    -  rep_origin     RSF ori (fragment): Plasmids containing the RSF 1030 origin of replication can be propagated in E. coli cells that contain additional plasmids with compatible origins.
   8934..9479    -  rep_origin     p15A ori: Plasmids containing the medium-copy-number p15A origin of replication can be propagated in E. coli cells that contain a second plasmid with the ColE1 origin.
>Addgene plasmid #120424 | pCRIS | addgene full sequence | sequence record 233246 | Addgene NGS Result
TTGACAGCTTATCATCGATAAGCTTTAATGCGGTAGTTTATCACAGTTAAATTGCTAACGCAGTCAGGCA
CCGTGTATGAAATCTAACAATGCGCTCATCGTCATCCTCGGCACCGTCACCCTGGATGCTGTAGGCATAG
GCTTGGTTATGCCGGTACTGCCGGGCCTCTTGCGGGATTACGAAATCATCCTGTGGAGCTTAGTAGGTTT
AGCAAGATGGCAGCGCCTAAATGTAGAATGATAAAAGGATTAAGAGATTAATTTCCCTAAAAATGATAAA
ACAAGCGTTTTGAAAGCGCTTGTTTTTTTGGTTTGCAGTCAGAGTAGAATAGAAGTATCAAAAAAAGCAC
CGACTCGGTGCCACTTTTTCAAGTTGATAACGGACTAGCCTTATTTTAACTTGCTATGCTGTTTTGAATG
GTTCCAACAAGATTATTTTATAACTTTTATAACAAATAATCAAGGAGAAATTCAAAGAAATTTATCAGCC
ATAAAACAATACTTAATACTATAGAATGATAACAAAATAAACTACTTTTTAAAAGAATTTTGTGTTATAA
TCTATTTATTATTAAGTATTGGGTAATATTTTTTGAAGAGATATTTTGAAAAAGAAAAATTAAAGCATAT
TAAACTAATTTCGGAGGTCATTAAAACTATTATTGAAATCATCAAACTCATTATGGATTTAATTTAAACT
TTTTATTTTAGGAGGCAAAAATGGATAAGAAATACTCAATAGGCTTAGCTATCGGCACAAATAGCGTCGG
ATGGGCGGTGATCACTGATGAATATAAGGTTCCGTCTAAAAAGTTCAAGGTTCTGGGAAATACAGACCGC
CACAGTATCAAAAAAAATCTTATAGGGGCTCTTTTATTTGACAGTGGAGAGACAGCGGAAGCGACTCGTC
TCAAACGGACAGCTCGTAGAAGGTATACACGTCGGAAGAATCGTATTTGTTATCTACAGGAGATTTTTTC
AAATGAGATGGCGAAAGTAGATGATAGTTTCTTTCATCGACTTGAAGAGTCTTTTTTGGTGGAAGAAGAC
AAGAAGCATGAACGTCATCCTATTTTTGGAAATATAGTAGATGAAGTTGCTTATCATGAGAAATATCCAA
CTATCTATCATCTGCGAAAAAAATTGGTAGATTCTACTGATAAAGCGGATTTGCGCTTAATCTATTTGGC
CTTAGCGCATATGATTAAGTTTCGTGGTCATTTTTTGATTGAGGGAGATTTAAATCCTGATAATAGTGAT
GTGGACAAACTATTTATCCAGTTGGTACAAACCTACAATCAATTATTTGAAGAAAACCCTATTAACGCAA
GTGGAGTAGATGCTAAAGCGATTCTTTCTGCACGATTGAGTAAATCAAGACGATTAGAAAATCTCATTGC
TCAGCTCCCCGGTGAGAAGAAAAATGGCTTATTTGGGAATCTCATTGCTTTGTCATTGGGTTTGACCCCT
AATTTTAAATCAAATTTTGATTTGGCAGAAGATGCTAAATTACAGCTTTCAAAAGATACTTACGATGATG
ATTTAGATAATTTATTGGCGCAAATTGGAGATCAATATGCTGATTTGTTTTTGGCAGCTAAGAATTTATC
AGATGCTATTTTACTTTCAGATATCCTAAGAGTAAATACTGAAATAACTAAGGCTCCCCTATCAGCTTCA
ATGATTAAACGCTACGATGAACATCATCAAGACTTGACTCTTTTAAAAGCTTTAGTTCGACAACAACTTC
CAGAAAAGTATAAAGAAATCTTTTTTGATCAATCAAAAAACGGATATGCAGGTTATATTGATGGGGGAGC
TAGCCAAGAAGAATTTTATAAATTTATCAAACCAATTTTAGAAAAAATGGATGGTACTGAGGAATTATTG
GTGAAACTAAATCGTGAAGATTTGCTGCGCAAGCAACGGACCTTTGACAACGGCTCTATTCCCCATCAAA
TTCACTTGGGTGAGCTGCATGCTATTTTGAGAAGACAAGAAGACTTTTATCCATTTTTAAAAGACAATCG
TGAGAAGATTGAAAAAATCTTGACTTTTCGAATTCCTTATTATGTTGGTCCATTGGCGCGTGGCAATAGT
CGTTTTGCATGGATGACTCGGAAGTCTGAAGAAACAATTACCCCATGGAATTTTGAAGAAGTTGTCGATA
AAGGTGCTTCAGCTCAATCATTTATTGAACGCATGACAAACTTTGATAAAAATCTTCCAAATGAAAAAGT
ACTACCAAAACATAGTTTGCTTTATGAGTATTTTACGGTTTATAACGAATTGACAAAGGTCAAATATGTT
ACTGAAGGAATGCGAAAACCAGCATTTCTTTCAGGTGAACAGAAGAAAGCCATTGTTGATTTACTCTTCA
AAACAAATCGAAAAGTAACCGTTAAGCAATTAAAAGAAGATTATTTCAAAAAAATAGAATGTTTTGATAG
TGTTGAAATTTCAGGAGTTGAAGATAGATTTAATGCTTCATTAGGTACCTACCATGATTTGCTAAAAATT
ATTAAAGATAAAGATTTTTTGGATAATGAAGAAAATGAAGATATCTTAGAGGATATTGTTTTAACATTGA
CCTTATTTGAAGATAGGGAGATGATTGAGGAAAGACTTAAAACATATGCTCACCTCTTTGATGATAAGGT
GATGAAACAGCTTAAACGTCGCCGTTATACTGGTTGGGGACGTTTGTCTCGAAAATTGATTAATGGTATT
AGGGATAAGCAATCTGGCAAAACAATATTAGATTTTTTGAAATCAGATGGTTTTGCCAATCGCAATTTTA
TGCAGCTGATCCATGATGATAGTTTGACATTTAAAGAAGACATTCAAAAAGCACAAGTGTCTGGACAAGG
CGATAGTTTACATGAACATATTGCAAATTTAGCTGGTAGCCCTGCTATTAAAAAAGGTATTTTACAGACT
GTAAAAGTTGTTGATGAATTGGTCAAAGTAATGGGGCGGCATAAGCCAGAAAATATCGTTATTGAAATGG
CACGTGAAAATCAGACAACTCAAAAGGGCCAGAAAAATTCGCGAGAGCGTATGAAACGAATCGAAGAAGG
TATCAAAGAATTAGGAAGTCAGATTCTTAAAGAGCATCCTGTTGAAAATACTCAATTGCAAAATGAAAAG
CTCTATCTCTATTATCTCCAAAATGGAAGAGACATGTATGTGGACCAAGAATTAGATATTAATCGTTTAA
GTGATTATGATGTCGATGCCATTGTTCCACAAAGTTTCCTTAAAGACGATTCAATAGACAATAAGGTCTT
AACGCGTTCTGATAAAAATCGTGGTAAATCGGATAACGTTCCAAGTGAAGAAGTAGTCAAAAAGATGAAA
AACTATTGGAGACAACTTCTAAACGCCAAGTTAATCACTCAACGTAAGTTTGATAATTTAACGAAAGCTG
AACGTGGAGGTTTGAGTGAACTTGATAAAGCTGGTTTTATCAAACGCCAATTGGTTGAAACTCGCCAAAT
CACTAAGCATGTGGCACAAATTTTGGATAGTCGCATGAATACTAAATACGATGAAAATGATAAACTTATT
CGAGAGGTTAAAGTGATTACCTTAAAATCTAAATTAGTTTCTGACTTCCGAAAAGATTTCCAATTCTATA
AAGTACGTGAGATTAACAATTACCATCATGCCCATGATGCGTATCTAAATGCCGTCGTTGGAACTGCTTT
GATTAAGAAATATCCAAAACTTGAATCGGAGTTTGTCTATGGTGATTATAAAGTTTATGATGTTCGTAAA
ATGATTGCTAAGTCTGAGCAAGAAATAGGCAAAGCAACCGCAAAATATTTCTTTTACTCTAATATCATGA
ACTTCTTCAAAACAGAAATTACACTTGCAAATGGAGAGATTCGCAAACGCCCTCTAATCGAAACTAATGG
GGAAACTGGAGAAATTGTCTGGGATAAAGGGCGAGATTTTGCCACAGTGCGCAAAGTATTGTCCATGCCC
CAAGTCAATATTGTCAAGAAAACAGAAGTACAGACAGGCGGATTCTCCAAGGAGTCAATTTTACCAAAAA
GAAATTCGGACAAGCTTATTGCTCGTAAAAAAGACTGGGATCCAAAAAAATATGGTGGTTTTGATAGTCC
AACGGTAGCTTATTCAGTCCTAGTGGTTGCTAAGGTGGAAAAAGGGAAATCGAAGAAGTTAAAATCCGTT
AAAGAGTTACTAGGGATCACAATTATGGAAAGAAGTTCCTTTGAAAAAAATCCGATTGACTTTTTAGAAG
CTAAAGGATATAAGGAAGTTAAAAAAGACTTAATCATTAAACTACCTAAATATAGTCTTTTTGAGTTAGA
AAACGGTCGTAAACGGATGCTGGCTAGTGCCGGAGAATTACAAAAAGGAAATGAGCTGGCTCTGCCAAGC
AAATATGTGAATTTTTTATATTTAGCTAGTCATTATGAAAAGTTGAAGGGTAGTCCAGAAGATAACGAAC
AAAAACAATTGTTTGTGGAGCAGCATAAGCATTATTTAGATGAGATTATTGAGCAAATCAGTGAATTTTC
TAAGCGTGTTATTTTAGCAGATGCCAATTTAGATAAAGTTCTTAGTGCATATAACAAACATAGAGACAAA
CCAATACGTGAACAAGCAGAAAATATTATTCATTTATTTACGTTGACGAATCTTGGAGCTCCCGCTGCTT
TTAAATATTTTGATACAACAATTGATCGTAAACGATATACGTCTACAAAAGAAGTTTTAGATGCCACTCT
TATCCATCAATCCATCACTGGTCTTTATGAAACACGCATTGATTTGAGTCAGCTAGGAGGTGACTGAAGT
ATATTTTAGATGAAGATTATTTCTTAATAACTAAAAATATGGTATAATACTCTTAATAAATGCAGTAATA
CAGGGGCTTTTCAAGACTGAAGTCTAGCTGAGACAAATAGTGCGATTACGAAATTTTTTAGACAAAAATA
GTCTACGAGGTTTTAGAGCTATGCTGTTTTGAATGGTCCCAAAACATGCTGCCAACTTACTGATTTAGTG
TATGAGTTTTAGAGCTATGCTGTTTTGAATGGTCCCAAAACGGCTCCAGATGACAAACATGATCTCATAT
CGTTTTAGAGCTATGCTGTTTTGAATGGTCCCAAAACACGCGGCTAAGTGAGTAAACTCTCAGTCAGGTT
TTAGAGCTATGCTGTTTTGAATGGTCCCAAAACGGGGCTATTCCATTTCATCGTCCAACAAAAGTTTTAG
AGCTATGCTGTTTTGAATGGTCCCAAAACTGAGACCTGTCTCGGAAGCTCATAGGACTCGTTTTAGAGCT
ATGCTGTTTTGAATGGTCCCAAAACTTCAGCACACTGAGACTTGTTGAGTTCCATGTTTTAGAGCTATGC
TGTTTTGAATGGACTCCATTCAACATTGCCGATGATAACTTGAGAAAGAGGGTTAATACCAGCAGTCGGA
TACCTTCCTATTCTTTCTGTTAAAGCGTTTTCATGTTATAATAGGCAAAAGAAGAGTAGTGTGATCGTCC
ATTCCGACAGCATCGCCAGTCACTATGGCGTGCTGCTAGCGCTATATGCGTTGATGCAATTTCTATGCGC
ACCCGTTCTCGGAGCACTGTCCGACCGCTTTGGCCGCCGCCCAGTCCTGCTCGCTTCGCTACTTGGAGCC
ACTATCGACTACGCGATCATGGCGACCACACCCGTCCTGTGGATCCTCTACGCCGGACGCATCGTGGCCG
GCATCACCGGCGCCACAGGTGCGGTTGCTGGCGCCTATATCGCCGACATCACCGATGGGGAAGATCGGGC
TCGCCACTTCGGGCTCATGAGCGCTTGTTTCGGCGTGGGTATGGTGGCAGGCCCCGTGGCCGGGGGACTG
TTGGGCGCCATCTCCTTGCATGCACCATTCCTTGCGGCGGCGGTGCTCAACGGCCTCAACCTACTACTGG
GCTGCTTCCTAATGCAGGAGTCGCATAAGGGAGAGCGTCGACCGATGCCCTTGAGAGCCTTCAACCCAGT
CAGCTCCTTCCGGTGGGCGCGGGGCATGACTATCGTCGCCGCACTTATGACTGTCTTCTTTATCATGCAA
CTCGTAGGACAGGTGCCGGCAGCGCTCTGGGTCATTTTCGGCGAGGACCGCTTTCGCTGGAGCGCGACGA
TGATCGGCCTGTCGCTTGCGGTATTCGGAATCTTGCACGCCCTCGCTCAAGCCTTCGTCACTGGTCCCGC
CACCAAACGTTTCGGCGAGAAGCAGGCCATTATCGCCGGCATGGCGGCCGACGCGCTGGGCTACGTCTTG
CTGGCGTTCGCGACGCGAGGCTGGATGGCCTTCCCCATTATGATTCTTCTCGCTTCCGGCGGCATCGGGA
TGCCCGCGTTGCAGGCCATGCTGTCCAGGCAGGTAGATGACGACCATCAGGGACAGCTTCAAGGATCGCT
CGCGGCTCTTACCAGCCTAACTTCGATCATTGGACCGCTGATCGTCACGGCGATTTATGCCGCCTCGGCG
AGCACATGGAACGGGTTGGCATGGATTGTAGGCGCCGCCCTATACCTTGTCTGCCTCCCCGCGTTGCGTC
GCGGTGCATGGAGCCGGGCCACCTCGACCTGAATGGAAGCCGGCGGCACCTCGCTAACGGATTCACCACT
CCAAGAATTGGAGCCAATCAATTCTTGCGGAGAACTGTGAATGCGCAAACCAACCCTTGGCAGAACATAT
CCATCGCGTCCGCCATCTCCAGCAGCCGCACGCGGCGCATCTCGGGCAGCGTTGGGTCCTGGCCACGGGT
GCGCATGATCGTGCTCCTGTCGTTGAGGACCCGGCTAGGCTGGCGGGGTTGCCTTACTGGTTAGCAGAAT
GAATCACCGATACGCGAGCGAACGTGAAGCGACTGCTGCTGCAAAACGTCTGCGACCTGAGCAACAACAT
GAATGGTCTTCGGTTTCCGTGTTTCGTAAAGTCTGGAAACGCGGAAGTCCCCTACGTGCTGCTGAAGTTG
CCCGCAACAGAGAGTGGAACCAACCGGTGATACCACGATACTATGACTGAGAGTCAACGCCATGAGCGGC
CTCATTTCTTATTCTGAGTTACAACAGTCCGCACCGCTGCCGGTAGCTCCTTCCGGTGGGCGCGGGGCAT
GACTATCGTCGCCGCACTTATGACTGTCTTCTTTATCATGCAACTCGTAGGACAGGTGCCGGCAGCGCCC
AACAGTCCCCCGGCCACGGGGCCTGCCACCATACCCACGCCGAAACAAGCGCCCTGCACCATTATGTTCC
GGATCTGCATCGCAGGATGCTGCTGGCTACCCTGTGGAACACCTACATCTGTATTAACGAAGCGCTAACC
GTTTTTATCAGGCTCTGGGAGGCAGAATAAATGATCATATCGTCAATTATTACCTCCACGGGGAGAGCCT
GAGCAAACTGGCCTCAGGCATTTGAGAAGCACACGGTCACACTGCTTCCGGTAGTCAATAAACCGGTAAA
CCAGCAATAGACATAAGCGGCTATTTAACGACCCTGCCCTGAACCGACGACCGGGTCGAATTTGCTTTCG
AATTTCTGCCATTCATCCGCTTATTATCACTTATTCAGGCGTAGCAACCAGGCGTTTAAGGGCACCAATA
ACTGCCTTAAAAAAATTACGCCCCGCCCTGCCACTCATCGCAGTACTGTTGTAATTCATTAAGCATTCTG
CCGACATGGAAGCCATCACAAACGGCATGATGAACCTGAATCGCCAGCGGCATCAGCACCTTGTCGCCTT
GCGTATAATATTTGCCCATGGTGAAAACGGGGGCGAAGAAGTTGTCCATATTGGCCACGTTTAAATCAAA
ACTGGTGAAACTCACCCAGGGATTGGCTGAGACGAAAAACATATTCTCAATAAACCCTTTAGGGAAATAG
GCCAGGTTTTCACCGTAACACGCCACATCTTGCGAATATATGTGTAGAAACTGCCGGAAATCGTCGTGGT
ATTCACTCCAGAGCGATGAAAACGTTTCAGTTTGCTCATGGAAAACGGTGTAACAAGGGTGAACACTATC
CCATATCACCAGCTCACCGTCTTTCATTGCCATACGGAATTCCGGATGAGCATTCATCAGGCGGGCAAGA
ATGTGAATAAAGGCCGGATAAAACTTGTGCTTATTTTTCTTTACGGTCTTTAAAAAGGCCGTAATATCCA
GCTGAACGGTCTGGTTATAGGTACATTGAGCAACTGACTGAAATGCCTCAAAATGTTCTTTACGATGCCA
TTGGGATATATCAACGGTGGTATATCCAGTGATTTTTTTCTCCATTTTAGCTTCCTTAGCTCCTGAAAAT
CTCGATAACTCAAAAAATACGCCCGGTAGTGATCTTATTTCATTATGGTGAAAGTTGGAACCTCTTACGT
GCCGATCAACGTCTCATTTTCGCCAAAAGTTGGCCCGGGGCTTCCCGGTATCAACAGGGACACCAGGATT
TATTTATTCTGCGAAGTGATCTTCCGTCACAGGTATTTATTCGGCGCAAAGTGCGTCGGGTGATGCTGCC
AACTTACTGATTTAGTGTATGATGGTGTTTTTGAGGTGCTCCAGTGGCTTCTGTTTCTATCAGCTGTCCC
TCCTGTTCAGCTACTGACGGGGTGGTGCGTAACGGCAAAAGCACCGCCGGACATCAGCGCTAGCGGAGTG
TATACTGGCTTACTATGTTGGCACTGATGAGGGTGTCAGTGAAGTGCTTCATGTGGCAGGAGAAAAAAGG
CTGCACCGGTGCGTCAGCAGAATATGTGATACAGGATATATTCCGCTTCCTCGCTCACTGACTCGCTACG
CTCGGTCGTTCGACTGCGGCGAGCGGAAATGGCTTACGAACGGGGCGGAGATTTCCTGGAAGATGCCAGG
AAGATACTTAACAGGGAAGTGAGAGGGCCGCGGCAAAGCCGTTTTTCCATAGGCTCCGCCCCCCTGACAA
GCATCACGAAATCTGACGCTCAAATCAGTGGTGGCGAAACCCGACAGGACTATAAAGATACCAGGCGTTT
CCCCCTGGCGGCTCCCTCGTGCGCTCTCCTGTTCCTGCCTTTCGGTTTACCGGTGTCATTCCGCTGTTAT
GGCCGCGTTTGTCTCATTCCACGCCTGACACTCAGTTCCGGGTAGGCAGTTCGCTCCAAGCTGGACTGTA
TGCACGAACCCCCCGTTCAGTCCGACCGCTGCGCCTTATCCGGTAACTATCGTCTTGAGTCCAACCCGGA
AAGACATGCAAAAGCACCACTGGCAGCAGCCACTGGTAATTGATTTAGAGGAGTTAGTCTTGAAGTCATG
CGCCGGTTAAGGCTAAACTGAAAGGACAAGTTTTGGTGACTGCGCTCCTCCAAGCCAGTTACCTCGGTTC
AAAGAGTTGGTAGCTCAGAGAACCTTCGAAAAACCGCCCTGCAAGGCGGTTTTTTCGTTTTCAGAGCAAG
AGATTACGCGCAGACCAAAACGATCTCAAGAAGATCATCTTATTAATCAGATAAAATATTTCTAGATTTC
AGTGCAATTTATCTCTTCAAATGTAGCACCTGAAGTCAGCCCCATACGATATAAGTTGTAATTCTAATGT
